Addgene plasmid #114307: pCLXEBR-pTF-Ngn3
Purpose: TET-inducible expression of the Neugenin 3 transcription factor
Depositing lab: Patrick Salmon. Depositing organization: University of Geneva. Publication: Polyswitch lentivectors: "all-in-one" lentiviral vectors for drug-inducible gene expression, live selection, and recombination cloning. Giry-Laterriere M, Cherpin O, Kim YS, Jensen J, Salmon P. Hum Gene Ther. 2011 Oct;22(10):1255-67. Epub 2011 Sep 27. 10.1089/hum.2010.179 PubMed 21761975.
Backbone
  Vector backbone: pCLXEBR65
  Vector type: Lentiviral
  Selectable markers: Blasticidin
Growth in bacteria
  Bacterial resistance: Ampicillin, 100 μg/mL
  Growth temperature: 37°C
  Growth strain: NEB Stable
  Copy number: High Copy
Gene/Insert
  Gene/Insert name: Ngn3
  Species: H. sapiens (human)
  Entrez Gene: NEUROG3 (a.k.a. Atoh5, Math4B, NGN-3, bHLHa7, ngn3)
  Cloning method: Gateway Cloning
Terms and licenses: Academic/Nonprofit Terms; Industry Terms: Not Available to Industry
Depositor comments: pTF is an optimized TET-promoter, described in HGT 2011, Giry et al.
How to cite: pCLXEBR-pTF-Ngn3 was a gift from Patrick Salmon (Addgene plasmid # 114307 ; http://n2t.net/addgene:114307 ; RRID:Addgene_114307)
