[The description below was written by a language model from this plasmid's Addgene catalogue record and pLannotate feature annotations shown in this document.]
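Description:
pCLXEBR-pTF-Ngn3 is an "all-in-one" HIV-1-based lentiviral transfer plasmid, built on the pCLXEBR65 backbone, for tetracycline/doxycycline-inducible expression of human Neurogenin 3 (NEUROG3), a bHLH transcription factor involved in neurogenesis and in specifying pancreatic endocrine precursors. In bacteria it is maintained as a high-copy plasmid through a ColE1/pUC-type origin and selected with ampicillin (AmpR). The backbone also carries an SV40 origin. The two annotated sequence records (about 9.9 kb each, one from the depositor and one from repository sequencing) show the same set of features in the same order and differ only in their start coordinate and by a few nucleotides.

The viral genome is transcribed from a CMV enhancer fused to a truncated 5' LTR. This is followed by the Ψ packaging signal with a partial gag sequence, cPPT/CTS and the RRE. The 3' end carries a WPRE and a truncated LTR containing a loxP site, which would in principle be copied to both LTRs on reverse transcription and allow Cre-mediated excision of the provirus. A rabbit β-globin poly(A) signal lies downstream.

Two cassettes sit inside this frame. The first is pTF, which the depositor describes as an optimized TET promoter and which is annotated as tet operator repeats joined to a minimal promoter. It drives the NEUROG3 coding sequence, which is flanked by the attB1 and attB2 sites left by Gateway recombination cloning. The second follows another cPPT/CTS and uses an EF-1α core promoter to express blasticidin S deaminase. Downstream of that is a reverse tetracycline transactivator, annotated as an rtTA3 fragment with a RelA/p65 activation domain. How the resistance and transactivator coding regions are linked is not annotated.

Transduced cells can therefore be selected with blasticidin and induced to express Ngn3 by adding drug, all from a single vector.
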