Features (pLannotate 1.2.2; 40 found; start..end, strand, type, name):
      4..383     +  enhancer       CMV enhancer: human cytomegalovirus immediate early enhancer
    385..642     +  LTR            5' LTR (truncated): truncated 5' long terminal repeat (LTR) from HIV-1
    689..814     +  misc_feature   HIV-1 Ψ: packaging signal of human immunodeficiency virus type 1
    798..1157    +  CDS            HIV-1 gag (fragment): gag protein from human immunodeficiency virus 1; gag
   1306..1423    +  misc_feature   cPPT/CTS: central polypurine tract and central termination sequence of HIV-1
   1566..1649    +  CDS            vif (fragment): VIF_HV1BR - Experimental evidence at protein level: Swiss-Prot protein existence level 1. Counteracts the innate antiviral activity of host APOBEC3F and APOBEC3G. Forms a complex with host APOBEC3F and APOBEC3G thus preventing the entry of these lethally hypermutating enzymes into progeny virions. Recruits an active E3 ubiquitin ligase complex composed of elongin BC, CUL5, and RBX2 to induce polyubiquitination of APOBEC3G and APOBEC3F. In turn, they are directed to the 26S proteasome for degradation. Vif interaction with APOBEC3G also blocks its cytidine deaminase activity in a proteasome-inde
   1783..2016    +  misc_feature   RRE: The Rev response element (RRE) of HIV-1 allows for Rev-dependent mRNA export from the nucleus to the cytoplasm.
   2393..2493    +  CDS            Rev (fragment): human immunodeficiency virus 1 (HIV-1) Rev protein; rev; enhances nuclear export of unspliced and incompletely spliced viral mRNAs
   2536..2554    +  protein_bind   tet operator: bacterial operator O1 for the tetR and tetA genes tetracycline repressor TetR
   2577..2595    +  protein_bind   tet operator: bacterial operator O1 for the tetR and tetA genes tetracycline repressor TetR
   2618..2645    -  promoter       tetR/tetA promoters (fragment): tetR; overlapping promoters for bacterial tetR and tetA
   2741..2759    +  protein_bind   tet operator: bacterial operator O1 for the tetR and tetA genes tetracycline repressor TetR
   2770..2813    +  promoter       minimal CaMV 35S promoter (fragment): minimal 35S promoter from cauliflower mosaic virus
   2819..2840    +  misc_feature   MCS (fragment): pUC18/19 multiple cloning site
   2845..2865    +  protein_bind   attB1: mutant version of attB; core recombination site for the Gateway® BP reaction BP Clonase™
   2871..3512    +  CDS            NEUROG3: NGN3_HUMAN - Also known as ATOH5, BHLHA7, NGN3. Experimental evidence at protein level: Swiss-Prot protein existence level 1. Acts as a transcriptional regulator. Together with NKX2-2, initiates transcriptional activation of NEUROD1. Involved in neurogenesis. Also required for the specification of a common precursor of the 4 pancreatic endocrine cell types (By similarity). From Homo sapiens (Human).
   3517..3541    -  protein_bind   attB2: mutant version of attB; recombination site for the Gateway® BP reaction BP Clonase™
   3545..3566    +  misc_feature   MCS (fragment): pUC18/19 multiple cloning site
   3567..3607    -  misc_feature   MCS (fragment): pBluescript multiple cloning site
   3610..3727    +  misc_feature   cPPT/CTS: central polypurine tract and central termination sequence of HIV-1
   3783..3994    +  promoter       EF-1α core promoter: core promoter for human elongation factor EF-1α
   4013..4408    +  CDS            BSD: blasticidin S deaminase; Aspergillus terreus BSD; confers resistance to blasticidin
   4478..5101    +  CDS            rtTA3 (fragment): reverse tetracycline transactivator 3 activates expression from Tet-responsive promoters in the presence of doxycycline
   5540..5911    +  CDS            RelA (p65) AD: transcriptional activation domain of human RelA, also known as p65 (O'Shea and Perkins, 2008)
   5937..6525    +  misc_feature   WPRE: woodchuck hepatitis virus posttranscriptional regulatory element
   6542..6646    +  CDS            nef (fragment): NEF_HV1LA - Experimental evidence at protein level: Swiss-Prot protein existence level 1. Extracellular Nef protein targets CD4(+) T-lymphocytes for apoptosis by interacting with CXCR4 surface receptors. From Human immunodeficiency virus type 1 group M subtype B (isolate Lai) (HIV-1).
   6667..6700    +  protein_bind   loxP: Cre-mediated recombination occurs in the 8-bp core sequence (GCATACAT). Cre recombinase
   6720..6900    +  LTR            5' LTR (truncated): truncated 5' long terminal repeat (LTR) from HIV-1
   7003..7058    +  polyA_signal   β-globin poly(A) signal: rabbit β-globin polyadenylation signal (Gil and Proudfoot, 1987)
   7441..7457    -  protein_bind   lac operator: The lac repressor binds to the lac operator to inhibit transcription in E. coli. This inhibition can be relieved by adding lactose or isopropyl-β-D-thiogalactopyranoside (IPTG). lac repressor encoded by lacI
   7465..7495    -  promoter       lac promoter: promoter for the E. coli lac operon
   7510..7531    -  protein_bind   CAP binding site: CAP binding activates transcription in the presence of cAMP. E. coli catabolite activator protein
   7544..7583    -  CDS            lacI (fragment): lac repressor; lacI; The lac repressor binds to the lac operator to inhibit transcription in E. coli. This inhibition can be relieved by adding lactose or isopropyl-β-D-thiogalactopyranoside (IPTG).
   7590..7612    +  promoter       SV40 promoter (fragment): SV40 enhancer and early promoter
   7636..7771    +  rep_origin     SV40 ori: SV40 origin of replication
   7791..7925    +  polyA_signal   SV40 poly(A) signal: SV40 polyadenylation signal
   7927..7981    -  CDS            lacI (fragment): lac repressor; lacI; The lac repressor binds to the lac operator to inhibit transcription in E. coli. This inhibition can be relieved by adding lactose or isopropyl-β-D-thiogalactopyranoside (IPTG).
   8164..8752    -  rep_origin     ori: high-copy-number ColE1/pMB1/pBR322/pUC origin of replication
   8923..9783    -  CDS            AmpR: β-lactamase; bla; confers resistance to ampicillin, carbenicillin, and related antibiotics
   9784..9888    -  promoter       AmpR promoter: bla
>Addgene plasmid #114307 | pCLXEBR-pTF-Ngn3 | depositor full sequence | sequence record 215798 | Full Sequence
GTCGACATTGATTATTGACTAGTTATTAATAGTAATCAATTACGGGGTCATTAGTTCATAGCCCATATAT
GGAGTTCCGCGTTACATAACTTACGGTAAATGGCCCGCCTGGCTGACCGCCCAACGACCCCCGCCCATTG
ACGTCAATAATGACGTATGTTCCCATAGTAACGCCAATAGGGACTTTCCATTGACGTCAATGGGTGGACT
ATTTACGGTAAACTGCCCACTTGGCAGTACATCAAGTGTATCATATGCCAAGTACGCCCCCTATTGACGT
CAATGACGGTAAATGGCCCGCCTGGCATTATGCCCAGTACATGACCTTATGGGACTTTCCTACTTGGCAG
TACATCTACGTATTAGTCATCGCTATTACCATGGGAGGCGTGGCCTGGGCGGGACTGGGGAGTGGCGAGC
CCTCAGATCCTGCATATAAGCAGCTGCTTTTTGCCTGTACTGGGTCTCTCTGGTTAGACCAGATCTGAGC
CTGGGAGCTCTCTGGCTAACTAGGGAACCCACTGCTTAAGCCTCAATAAAGCTTGCCTTGAGTGCTTCAA
GTAGTGTGTGCCCGTCTGTTGTGTGACTCTGGTAACTAGAGATCCCTCAGACCCTTTTAGTCAGTGTGGA
AAATCTCTAGCAGTGGCGCCCGAACAGGGACTTGAAAGCGAAAGGGAAACCAGAGGAGCTCTCTCGACGC
AGGACTCGGCTTGCTGAAGCGCGCACGGCAAGAGGCGAGGGGCGGCGACTGGTGAGTACGCCAAAAATTT
TGACTAGCGGAGGCTAGAAGGAGAGAGATGGGTGCGAGAGCGTCAGTATTAAGCGGGGGAGAATTAGATC
GCGATGGGAAAAAATTCGGTTAAGGCCAGGGGGAAAGAAAAAATATAAATTAAAACATATAGTATGGGCA
AGCAGGGAGCTAGAACGATTCGCAGTTAATCCTGGCCTGTTAGAAACATCAGAAGGCTGTAGACAAATAC
TGGGACAGCTACAACCATCCCTTCAGACAGGATCAGAAGAACTTAGATCATTATATAATACAGTAGCAAC
CCTCTATTGTGTGCATCAAAGGATAGAGATAAAAGACACCAAGGAAGCTTTAGACAAGATAGAGGAAGAG
CAAAACAAAAGTAAGAAAAAAGCACAGCAAGCAGCAGGATCTTCAGACCTGGAAATTCCCTACAATCCCC
AAAGTCAAGGAGTAGTAGAATCTATGAATAAAGAATTAAAGAAAATTATAGGACAGGTAAGAGATCAGGC
TGAACATCTTAAGACAGCAGTACAAATGGCAGTATTCATCCACAATTTTAAAAGAAAAGGGGGGATTGGG
GGGTACAGTGCAGGGGAAAGAATAGTAGACATAATAGCAACAGACATACAAACTAAAGAATTACAAAAAC
AAATTACAAAAATTCAAAATTTTCGGGTTTATTACAGGGACAGCAGAAATCCACTTTGGAAAGGACCAGC
AAAGCTCCTCTGGAAAGGTGAAGGGGCAGTAGTAATACAAGATAATAGTGACATAAAAGTAGTGCCAAGA
AGAAAAGCAAAGATCATTAGGGATTATGGAAAACAGATGGCAGGTGATGATTGTGTGGCAAGTAGACAGG
ATGAGGATTAGAACATGGAAAAGTTTAGTAAAACACCATAAGGAGGAGATATGAGGGACAATTGGAGAAG
TGAATTATATAAATATAAAGTAGTAAAAATTGAACCATTAGGAGTAGCACCCACCAAGGCAAAGAGAAGA
GTGGTGCAGAGAGAAAAAAGAGCAGTGGGAATAGGAGCTTTGTTCCTTGGGTTCTTGGGAGCAGCAGGAA
GCACTATGGGCGCAGCGTCAATGACGCTGACGGTACAGGCCAGACAATTATTGTCTGGTATAGTGCAGCA
GCAGAACAATTTGCTGAGGGCTATTGAGGCGCAACAGCATCTGTTGCAACTCACAGTCTGGGGCATCAAG
CAGCTCCAGGCAAGAATCCTGGCTGTGGAAAGATACCTAAAGGATCAACAGCTCCTGGGGATTTGGGGTT
GCTCTGGAAAACTCATTTGCACCACTGCTGTGCCTTGGAATGCTAGTTGGAGTAATAAATCTCTGGAACA
GATTTGGAATCACACGACCTGGATGGAGTGGGACAGAGAAATTAACAATTACACAAGCTTAATACACTCC
TTAATTGAAGAATCGCAAAACCAGCAAGAAAAGAATGAACAAGAATTATTGGAATTAGATAAATGGGCAA
GTTTGTGGAATTGGTTTAACATAACAAATTGGCTGTGGTATATAAAATTATTCATAATGATAGTAGGAGG
CTTGGTAGGTTTAAGAATAGTTTTTGCTGTACTTTCTATAGTGAATAGAGTTAGGCAGGGATATTCACCA
TTATCGTTTCAGACCCACCTCCCAACCCCGAGGGGACCCGACAGGCCCGAAGGAATAGAAGAAGAAGGTG
GAGAGAGAGACAGAGACAGATCCATTCGATTAGTGAACGGATCTCGACGGTATCGGTTCGGTACAACTCC
CACTAGACATATCCTACTCTATCATTGATAGAGTGACCCTTCCATAGACATATCCTACTCTATCATTGAT
AGAGTGACCCTTCCACTAGGTTCACTTTTCTCTATCATTGATAGGGAGTGGTAAACAATTGATGGACAAA
ATCTATCAATGATAGAGAGTGCATGTTACTAGTATTGTTCTTCTCTATCATTGATAGTGACTTTGCCTAA
TCACTTAGCAACTCTATCATTGATAGAGTTCTAGTATTAGCAAGGCCTTTCCTCTATATAAGGAAGTTCA
TTTCATTTGGAGAAGATCCCCGGGGATCCTCTAGAGTCGAATCACAAGTTTGTACAAAAAAGCAGGCACC
ATGACGCCTCAACCCTCGGGTGCGCCCACTGTCCAAGTGACCCGTGAGACGGAGCGGTCCTTCCCCAGAG
CCTCGGAAGACGAAGTGACCTGCCCCACGTCCGCCCCGCCCAGCCCCACTCGCACACGGGGGAACTGCGC
AGAGGCGGAAGAGGGAGGCTGCCGAGGGGCCCCGAGGAAGCTCCGGGCACGGCGCGGGGGACGCAGCCGG
CCTAAGAGCGAGTTGGCACTGAGCAAGCAGCGACGGAGTCGGCGAAAGAAGGCCAACGACCGCGAGCGCA
ATCGAATGCACAACCTCAACTCGGCACTGGACGCCCTGCGCGGTGTCCTGCCCACCTTCCCAGACGACGC
GAAGCTCACCAAGATCGAGACGCTGCGCTTCGCCCACAACTACATCTGGGCGCTGACTCAAACGCTGCGC
ATAGCGGACCACAGCTTGTACGCGCTGGAGCCGCCGGCGCCGCACTGCGGGGAGCTGGGCAGCCCAGGCG
GTTCCCCCGGGGACTGGGGGTCCCTCTACTCCCCAGTCTCCCAGGCTGGCAGCCTGAGTCCCGCCGCGTC
GCTGGAGGAGCGACCCGGGCTGCTGGGGGCCACCTCTTCCGCCTGCTTGAGCCCAGGCAGTCTGGCTTTC
TCAGATTTTCTGTAGAACCCAGCTTTCTTGTACAAAGTGGTGATTCGACCTGCAGGCATGCAAGCTCGGG
CCCCCCCTCGAGGTCGACGGTATCGATAAGCTTGATAACTTTTAAAAGAAAAGGGGGGATTGGGGGGTAC
AGTGCAGGGGAAAGAATAGTAGACATAATAGCAACAGACATACAAACTAAAGAATTACAAAAACAAATTA
CAAAAATTCAAAATTTTCCGATCACGAGACTAGCCTCGAGAAGCTTGATCGATGGCTCCGGTGCCCGTCA
GTGGGCAGAGCGCACATCGCCCACAGTCCCCGAGAAGTTGGGGGGAGGGGTCGGCAATTGAACCGGTGCC
TAGAGAAGGTGGCGCGGGGTAAACTGGGAAAGTGATGTCGTGTACTGGCTCCGCCTTTTTCCCGAGGGTG
GGGGAGAACCGTATATAAGTGCAGTAGTCGCCGTGAACGTTCTTTTTCGCAACGGGTTTGCCGCCAGAAC
ACAGGTGTCGTGACGCGGATCCATGGCCAAGCCTTTGTCTCAAGAAGAATCCACCCTCATTGAAAGAGCA
ACGGCTACAATCAACAGCATCCCCATCTCTGAAGACTACAGCGTCGCCAGCGCAGCTCTCTCTAGCGACG
GCCGCATCTTCACTGGTGTCAATGTATATCATTTTACTGGGGGACCTTGTGCAGAACTCGTGGTGCTGGG
CACTGCTGCTGCTGCGGCAGCTGGCAACCTGACTTGTATCGTCGCGATCGGAAATGAGAACAGGGGCATC
TTGAGCCCCTGCGGACGGTGCCGACAGGTGCTTCTCGATCTGCATCCTGGGATCAAAGCCATAGTGAAGG
ACAGTGATGGACAGCCGACGGCAGTTGGGATTCGTGAATTGCTGCCCTCTGGTTATGTGTGGGAGGGCGG
ATCAGGTCAATGTACTAACTACGCTTTGTTGAAGCTTGCCGGCGATGTTGAAAGTAACCCCGGTCCTATG
TCCAGACTGGACAAGAGCAAAGTCATAAACGGCGCTCTGGAATTACTCAATGGAGTCGGTATCGAAGGCC
TGACGACAAGGAAACTCGCTCAAAAGCTGGGAGTTGAGCAGCCTACCCTGTACTGGCACGTGAAGAACAA
GCGGGCCCTGCTCGATGCCCTGCCAATCGAGATGCTGGACAGGCATCATACCCACTTCTGCCCCCTGGAA
GGCGAGTCATGGCAAGACTTTCTGCGGAACAACGCCAAGTCATTCCGCTGTGCTCTCCTCTCACATCGCG
ACGGGGCTAAAGTGCATCTCGGCACCCGCCCAACAGAGAAACAGTACGAAACCCTGGAAAATCAGCTCGC
GTTCCTGTGTCAGCAAGGCTTCTCCCTGGAGAACGCACTGTACGCTCTGTCCGCCGTGGGCCACTTTACA
CTGGGCTGCGTATTGGAGGAACAGGAGCATCAAGTAGCAAAAGAGGAAAGAGAGACACCTACCACCGATT
CTATGCCCCCACTTCTGAGACAAGCAATTGAGCTGTTCGACCGGCAGGGAGCCGAACCTGCCTTCCTTTT
CGGCCTGGAACTAATCATATGTGGCCTGGAGAAACAGCTAAAGTGCGAAAGCGGCGGGCCGGCCTCGAGC
GAATTCCAGTACCTGCCAGATACAGACGATCGTCACCGGATTGAGGAGAAACGTAAAAGGACATATGAGA
CCTTCAAGAGCATCATGAAGAAGAGTCCTTTCAGCGGACCCACCGACCCCCGGCCTCCACCTCGACGCAT
TGCTGTGCCTTCCCGCAGCTCAGCTTCTGTCCCCAAGCCAGCACCCCAGCCCTATCCCTTTACGTCATCC
CTGAGCACCATCAACTATGATGAGTTTCCCACCATGGTGTTTCCTTCTGGGCAGATCAGCCAGGCCTCGG
CCTTGGCCCCGGCCCCTCCCCAAGTCCTGCCCCAGGCTCCAGCCCCTGCCCCTGCTCCAGCCATGGTATC
AGCTCTGGCCCAGGCCCCAGCCCCTGTCCCAGTCCTAGCCCCAGGCCCTCCTCAGGCTGTGGCCCCACCT
GCCCCCAAGCCCACCCAGGCTGGGGAAGGAACGCTGTCAGAGGCCCTGCTGCAGCTGCAGTTTGATGATG
AAGACCTGGGGGCCTTGCTTGGCAACAGCACAGACCCAGCTGTGTTCACAGACCTGGCATCCGTCGACAA
CTCCGAGTTTCAGCAGCTGCTGAACCAGGGCATACCTGTGGCCCCCCACACAACTGAGCCCATGCTGATG
GAGTACCCTGAGGCTATAACTCGCCTAGTGACAGGGGCCCAGAGGCCCCCCGACCCAGCTCCTGCTCCAC
TGGGGGCCCCGGGGCTCCCCAATGGCCTCCTTTCAGGAGATGAAGACTTCTCCTCCATTGCGGACATGGA
CTTCTCAGCCCTGCTGAGTCAGATCAGCTCCTAAAGATCCGCGTCGTACGGTCGACAATCAACCTCTGGA
TTACAAAATTTGTGAAAGATTGACTGGTATTCTTAACTATGTTGCTCCTTTTACGCTATGTGGATACGCT
GCTTTAATGCCTTTGTATCATGCTATTGCTTCCCGTATGGCTTTCATTTTCTCCTCCTTGTATAAATCCT
GGTTGCTGTCTCTTTATGAGGAGTTGTGGCCCGTTGTCAGGCAACGTGGCGTGGTGTGCACTGTGTTTGC
TGACGCAACCCCCACTGGTTGGGGCATTGCCACCACCTGTCAGCTCCTTTCCGGGACTTTCGCTTTCCCC
CTCCCTATTGCCACGGCGGAACTCATCGCCGCCTGCCTTGCCCGCTGCTGGACAGGGGCTCGGCTGTTGG
GCACTGACAATTCCGTGGTGTTGTCGGGGAAGCTGACGTCCTTTCCATGGCTGCTCGCCTGTGTTGCCAC
CTGGATTCTGCGCGGGACGTCCTTCTGCTACGTCCCTTCGGCCCTCAATCCAGCGGACCTTCCTTCCCGC
GGCCTGCTGCCGGCTCTGCGGCCTCTTCCGCGTCTTCGCCTTCGCCCTCAGACGAGTCGGATCTCCCTTT
GGGCCGCCTCCCCGCCTGGAATTCGAGCTCGGTACCTTTAAGACCAATGACTTACAAGGCAGCTGTAGAT
CTTAGCCACTTTTTAAAAGAAAAGGGGGGACTGGAAGGGCTAATTCACTCCCAACGAAGACAAGATGGGA
TCAATTCACCATGGGAATAACTTCGTATAGCATACATTATACGAAGTTATGCTGCTTTTTGCTTGTACTG
GGTCTCTCTGGTTAGACCAGATCTGAGCCTGGGAGCTCTCTGGCTAACTAGGGAACCCACTGCTTAAGCC
TCAATAAAGCTTGCCTTGAGTGCTTCAAGTAGTGTGTGCCCGTCTGTTGTGTGACTCTGGTAACTAGAGA
TCCCTCAGACCCTTTTAGTCAGTGTGGAAAATCTCTAGCAGCATCTAGTTGAATCGCCAGTGTGTCGAGC
TAGCAGATCTTTTTCCCTCTGCCAAAAATTATGGGGACATCATGAAGCCCCTTGAGCATCTGACTTCTGG
CTAATAAAGGAAATTTATTTTCATTGCAATAGTGTGTTGGAATTTTTTGTGTCTCTCACTCGGAAGGACA
TATGGGAGGGCAAATCATTTAAAACATCAGAATGAGTATTTGGTTTAGAGTTTGGCAACATATGCCATAT
GCTGGCTGCCATGAACAAAGGTGGCTATAAAGAGGTCATCAGTATATGAAACAGCCCCCTGCTGTCCATT
CCTTATTCCATAGAAAAGCCTTGACTTGAGGTTAGATTTTTTTTATATTTTGTTTTGTGTTATTTTTTTC
TTTAACATCCCTAAAATTTTCCTTACATGTTTTACTAGCCAGATTTTTCCTCCTCTCCTGACTACTCCCA
GTCATAGCTGTCCCTCTTCTCTTATGAAGATCCCTCGACCTGCAGCCCAAGCTTGGCGTAATCATGGTCA
TAGCTGTTTCCTGTGTGAAATTGTTATCCGCTCACAATTCCACACAACATACGAGCCGGAAGCATAAAGT
GTAAAGCCTGGGGTGCCTAATGAGTGAGCTAACTCACATTAATTGCGTTGCGCTCACTGCCCGCTTTCCA
GTCGGGAAACCTGTCGTGCCAGCGGATCCGCATCTCAATTAGTCAGCAACCATAGTCCCGCCCCTAACTC
CGCCCATCCCGCCCCTAACTCCGCCCAGTTCCGCCCATTCTCCGCCCCATGGCTGACTAATTTTTTTTAT
TTATGCAGAGGCCGAGGCCGCCTCGGCCTCTGAGCTATTCCAGAAGTAGTGAGGAGGCTTTTTTGGAGGC
CTAGGCTTTTGCAAAAAGCTAACTTGTTTATTGCAGCTTATAATGGTTACAAATAAAGCAATAGCATCAC
AAATTTCACAAATAAAGCATTTTTTTCACTGCATTCTAGTTGTGGTTTGTCCAAACTCATCAATGTATCT
TATCATGTCTGGATCCGCTGCATTAATGAATCGGCCAACGCGCGGGGAGAGGCGGTTTGCGTATTGGGCG
CTCTTCCGCTTCCTCGCTCACTGACTCGCTGCGCTCGGTCGTTCGGCTGCGGCGAGCGGTATCAGCTCAC
TCAAAGGCGGTAATACGGTTATCCACAGAATCAGGGGATAACGCAGGAAAGAACATGTGAGCAAAAGGCC
AGCAAAAGGCCAGGAACCGTAAAAAGGCCGCGTTGCTGGCGTTTTTCCATAGGCTCCGCCCCCCTGACGA
GCATCACAAAAATCGACGCTCAAGTCAGAGGTGGCGAAACCCGACAGGACTATAAAGATACCAGGCGTTT
CCCCCTGGAAGCTCCCTCGTGCGCTCTCCTGTTCCGACCCTGCCGCTTACCGGATACCTGTCCGCCTTTC
TCCCTTCGGGAAGCGTGGCGCTTTCTCAATGCTCACGCTGTAGGTATCTCAGTTCGGTGTAGGTCGTTCG
CTCCAAGCTGGGCTGTGTGCACGAACCCCCCGTTCAGCCCGACCGCTGCGCCTTATCCGGTAACTATCGT
CTTGAGTCCAACCCGGTAAGACACGACTTATCGCCACTGGCAGCAGCCACTGGTAACAGGATTAGCAGAG
CGAGGTATGTAGGCGGTGCTACAGAGTTCTTGAAGTGGTGGCCTAACTACGGCTACACTAGAAGGACAGT
ATTTGGTATCTGCGCTCTGCTGAAGCCAGTTACCTTCGGAAAAAGAGTTGGTAGCTCTTGATCCGGCAAA
CAAACCACCGCTGGTAGCGGTGGTTTTTTTGTTTGCAAGCAGCAGATTACGCGCAGAAAAAAAGGATCTC
AAGAAGATCCTTTGATCTTTTCTACGGGGTCTGACGCTCAGTGGAACGAAAACTCACGTTAAGGGATTTT
GGTCATGAGATTATCAAAAAGGATCTTCACCTAGATCCTTTTAAATTAAAAATGAAGTTTTAAATCAATC
TAAAGTATATATGAGTAAACTTGGTCTGACAGTTACCAATGCTTAATCAGTGAGGCACCTATCTCAGCGA
TCTGTCTATTTCGTTCATCCATAGTTGCCTGACTCCCCGTCGTGTAGATAACTACGATACGGGAGGGCTT
ACCATCTGGCCCCAGTGCTGCAATGATACCGCGAGACCCACGCTCACCGGCTCCAGATTTATCAGCAATA
AACCAGCCAGCCGGAAGGGCCGAGCGCAGAAGTGGTCCTGCAACTTTATCCGCCTCCATCCAGTCTATTA
ATTGTTGCCGGGAAGCTAGAGTAAGTAGTTCGCCAGTTAATAGTTTGCGCAACGTTGTTGCCATTGCTAC
AGGCATCGTGGTGTCACGCTCGTCGTTTGGTATGGCTTCATTCAGCTCCGGTTCCCAACGATCAAGGCGA
GTTACATGATCCCCCATGTTGTGCAAAAAAGCGGTTAGCTCCTTCGGTCCTCCGATCGTTGTCAGAAGTA
AGTTGGCCGCAGTGTTATCACTCATGGTTATGGCAGCACTGCATAATTCTCTTACTGTCATGCCATCCGT
AAGATGCTTTTCTGTGACTGGTGAGTACTCAACCAAGTCATTCTGAGAATAGTGTATGCGGCGACCGAGT
TGCTCTTGCCCGGCGTCAATACGGGATAATACCGCGCCACATAGCAGAACTTTAAAAGTGCTCATCATTG
GAAAACGTTCTTCGGGGCGAAAACTCTCAAGGATCTTACCGCTGTTGAGATCCAGTTCGATGTAACCCAC
TCGTGCACCCAACTGATCTTCAGCATCTTTTACTTTCACCAGCGTTTCTGGGTGAGCAAAAACAGGAAGG
CAAAATGCCGCAAAAAAGGGAATAAGGGCGACACGGAAATGTTGAATACTCATACTCTTCCTTTTTCAAT
ATTATTGAAGCATTTATCAGGGTTATTGTCTCATGAGCGGATACATATTTGAATGTATTTAGAAAAATAA
ACAAATAGGGGTTCCGCGCACATTTCCCCGAAAAGTGCCACCTG
