Features (pLannotate 1.2.2; 40 found; start..end, strand, type, name):
      1..19      +  protein_bind   tet operator: bacterial operator O1 for the tetR and tetA genes tetracycline repressor TetR
     30..73      +  promoter       minimal CaMV 35S promoter (fragment): minimal 35S promoter from cauliflower mosaic virus
     79..100     +  misc_feature   MCS (fragment): pUC18/19 multiple cloning site
    105..125     +  protein_bind   attB1: mutant version of attB; core recombination site for the Gateway® BP reaction BP Clonase™
    131..772     +  CDS            NEUROG3: NGN3_HUMAN - Also known as ATOH5, BHLHA7, NGN3. Experimental evidence at protein level: Swiss-Prot protein existence level 1. Acts as a transcriptional regulator. Together with NKX2-2, initiates transcriptional activation of NEUROD1. Involved in neurogenesis. Also required for the specification of a common precursor of the 4 pancreatic endocrine cell types (By similarity). From Homo sapiens (Human).
    777..801     -  protein_bind   attB2: mutant version of attB; recombination site for the Gateway® BP reaction BP Clonase™
    805..826     +  misc_feature   MCS (fragment): pUC18/19 multiple cloning site
    827..867     -  misc_feature   MCS (fragment): pBluescript multiple cloning site
    870..987     +  misc_feature   cPPT/CTS: central polypurine tract and central termination sequence of HIV-1
   1044..1255    +  promoter       EF-1α core promoter: core promoter for human elongation factor EF-1α
   1274..1669    +  CDS            BSD: blasticidin S deaminase; Aspergillus terreus BSD; confers resistance to blasticidin
   1739..2362    +  CDS            rtTA3 (fragment): reverse tetracycline transactivator 3 activates expression from Tet-responsive promoters in the presence of doxycycline
   2801..3172    +  CDS            RelA (p65) AD: transcriptional activation domain of human RelA, also known as p65 (O'Shea and Perkins, 2008)
   3198..3786    +  misc_feature   WPRE: woodchuck hepatitis virus posttranscriptional regulatory element
   3803..3907    +  CDS            nef (fragment): NEF_HV1LA - Experimental evidence at protein level: Swiss-Prot protein existence level 1. Extracellular Nef protein targets CD4(+) T-lymphocytes for apoptosis by interacting with CXCR4 surface receptors. From Human immunodeficiency virus type 1 group M subtype B (isolate Lai) (HIV-1).
   3928..3961    +  protein_bind   loxP: Cre-mediated recombination occurs in the 8-bp core sequence (GCATACAT). Cre recombinase
   3981..4161    +  LTR            5' LTR (truncated): truncated 5' long terminal repeat (LTR) from HIV-1
   4264..4319    +  polyA_signal   β-globin poly(A) signal: rabbit β-globin polyadenylation signal (Gil and Proudfoot, 1987)
   4704..4720    -  protein_bind   lac operator: The lac repressor binds to the lac operator to inhibit transcription in E. coli. This inhibition can be relieved by adding lactose or isopropyl-β-D-thiogalactopyranoside (IPTG). lac repressor encoded by lacI
   4728..4758    -  promoter       lac promoter: promoter for the E. coli lac operon
   4773..4794    -  protein_bind   CAP binding site: CAP binding activates transcription in the presence of cAMP. E. coli catabolite activator protein
   4807..4846    -  CDS            lacI (fragment): lac repressor; lacI; The lac repressor binds to the lac operator to inhibit transcription in E. coli. This inhibition can be relieved by adding lactose or isopropyl-β-D-thiogalactopyranoside (IPTG).
   4853..4875    +  promoter       SV40 promoter (fragment): SV40 enhancer and early promoter
   4899..5034    +  rep_origin     SV40 ori: SV40 origin of replication
   5054..5188    +  polyA_signal   SV40 poly(A) signal: SV40 polyadenylation signal
   5190..5244    -  CDS            lacI (fragment): lac repressor; lacI; The lac repressor binds to the lac operator to inhibit transcription in E. coli. This inhibition can be relieved by adding lactose or isopropyl-β-D-thiogalactopyranoside (IPTG).
   5427..6015    -  rep_origin     ori: high-copy-number ColE1/pMB1/pBR322/pUC origin of replication
   6186..7046    -  CDS            AmpR: β-lactamase; bla; confers resistance to ampicillin, carbenicillin, and related antibiotics
   7047..7151    -  promoter       AmpR promoter: bla
   7182..7561    +  enhancer       CMV enhancer: human cytomegalovirus immediate early enhancer
   7563..7820    +  LTR            5' LTR (truncated): truncated 5' long terminal repeat (LTR) from HIV-1
   7867..7992    +  misc_feature   HIV-1 Ψ: packaging signal of human immunodeficiency virus type 1
   7976..8335    +  CDS            HIV-1 gag (fragment): gag protein from human immunodeficiency virus 1; gag
   8484..8601    +  misc_feature   cPPT/CTS: central polypurine tract and central termination sequence of HIV-1
   8744..8827    +  CDS            vif (fragment): VIF_HV1BR - Experimental evidence at protein level: Swiss-Prot protein existence level 1. Counteracts the innate antiviral activity of host APOBEC3F and APOBEC3G. Forms a complex with host APOBEC3F and APOBEC3G thus preventing the entry of these lethally hypermutating enzymes into progeny virions. Recruits an active E3 ubiquitin ligase complex composed of elongin BC, CUL5, and RBX2 to induce polyubiquitination of APOBEC3G and APOBEC3F. In turn, they are directed to the 26S proteasome for degradation. Vif interaction with APOBEC3G also blocks its cytidine deaminase activity in a proteasome-inde
   8961..9194    +  misc_feature   RRE: The Rev response element (RRE) of HIV-1 allows for Rev-dependent mRNA export from the nucleus to the cytoplasm.
   9571..9671    +  CDS            Rev (fragment): human immunodeficiency virus 1 (HIV-1) Rev protein; rev; enhances nuclear export of unspliced and incompletely spliced viral mRNAs
   9714..9732    +  protein_bind   tet operator: bacterial operator O1 for the tetR and tetA genes tetracycline repressor TetR
   9755..9773    +  protein_bind   tet operator: bacterial operator O1 for the tetR and tetA genes tetracycline repressor TetR
   9796..9823    -  promoter       tetR/tetA promoters (fragment): tetR; overlapping promoters for bacterial tetR and tetA
>Addgene plasmid #114307 | pCLXEBR-pTF-Ngn3 | addgene full sequence | sequence record 218952 | Addgene NGS Result
ACTCTATCATTGATAGAGTTCTAGTATTAGCAAGGCCTTTCCTCTATATAAGGAAGTTCATTTCATTTGG
AGAAGATCCCCGGGGATCCTCTAGAGTCGAATCACAAGTTTGTACAAAAAAGCAGGCACCATGACGCCTC
AACCCTCGGGTGCGCCCACTGTCCAAGTGACCCGTGAGACGGAGCGGTCCTTCCCCAGAGCCTCGGAAGA
CGAAGTGACCTGCCCCACGTCCGCCCCGCCCAGCCCCACTCGCACACGGGGGAACTGCGCAGAGGCGGAA
GAGGGAGGCTGCCGAGGGGCCCCGAGGAAGCTCCGGGCACGGCGCGGGGGACGCAGCCGGCCTAAGAGCG
AGTTGGCACTGAGCAAGCAGCGACGGAGTCGGCGAAAGAAGGCCAACGACCGCGAGCGCAATCGAATGCA
CAACCTCAACTCGGCACTGGACGCCCTGCGCGGTGTCCTGCCCACCTTCCCAGACGACGCGAAGCTCACC
AAGATCGAGACGCTGCGCTTCGCCCACAACTACATCTGGGCGCTGACTCAAACGCTGCGCATAGCGGACC
ACAGCTTGTACGCGCTGGAGCCGCCGGCGCCGCACTGCGGGGAGCTGGGCAGCCCAGGCGGTTCCCCCGG
GGACTGGGGGTCCCTCTACTCCCCAGTCTCCCAGGCTGGCAGCCTGAGTCCCGCCGCGTCGCTGGAGGAG
CGACCCGGGCTGCTGGGGGCCACCTCTTCCGCCTGCTTGAGCCCAGGCAGTCTGGCTTTCTCAGATTTTC
TGTAGAACCCAGCTTTCTTGTACAAAGTGGTGATTCGACCTGCAGGCATGCAAGCTCGGGCCCCCCCTCG
AGGTCGACGGTATCGATAAGCTTGATAACTTTTAAAAGAAAAGGGGGGATTGGGGGGTACAGTGCAGGGG
AAAGAATAGTAGACATAATAGCAACAGACATACAAACTAAAGAATTACAAAAACAAATTACAAAAATTCA
AAATTTTATCGATCACGAGACTAGCCTCGAGAAGCTTGATCGATGGCTCCGGTGCCCGTCAGTGGGCAGA
GCGCACATCGCCCACAGTCCCCGAGAAGTTGGGGGGAGGGGTCGGCAATTGAACCGGTGCCTAGAGAAGG
TGGCGCGGGGTAAACTGGGAAAGTGATGTCGTGTACTGGCTCCGCCTTTTTCCCGAGGGTGGGGGAGAAC
CGTATATAAGTGCAGTAGTCGCCGTGAACGTTCTTTTTCGCAACGGGTTTGCCGCCAGAACACAGGTGTC
GTGACGCGGATCCATGGCCAAGCCTTTGTCTCAAGAAGAATCCACCCTCATTGAAAGAGCAACGGCTACA
ATCAACAGCATCCCCATCTCTGAAGACTACAGCGTCGCCAGCGCAGCTCTCTCTAGCGACGGCCGCATCT
TCACTGGTGTCAATGTATATCATTTTACTGGGGGACCTTGTGCAGAACTCGTGGTGCTGGGCACTGCTGC
TGCTGCGGCAGCTGGCAACCTGACTTGTATCGTCGCGATCGGAAATGAGAACAGGGGCATCTTGAGCCCC
TGCGGACGGTGCCGACAGGTGCTTCTCGATCTGCATCCTGGGATCAAAGCCATAGTGAAGGACAGTGATG
GACAGCCGACGGCAGTTGGGATTCGTGAATTGCTGCCCTCTGGTTATGTGTGGGAGGGCGGATCAGGTCA
ATGTACTAACTACGCTTTGTTGAAGCTTGCCGGCGATGTTGAAAGTAACCCCGGTCCTATGTCCAGACTG
GACAAGAGCAAAGTCATAAACGGCGCTCTGGAATTACTCAATGGAGTCGGTATCGAAGGCCTGACGACAA
GGAAACTCGCTCAAAAGCTGGGAGTTGAGCAGCCTACCCTGTACTGGCACGTGAAGAACAAGCGGGCCCT
GCTCGATGCCCTGCCAATCGAGATGCTGGACAGGCATCATACCCACTTCTGCCCCCTGGAAGGCGAGTCA
TGGCAAGACTTTCTGCGGAACAACGCCAAGTCATTCCGCTGTGCTCTCCTCTCACATCGCGACGGGGCTA
AAGTGCATCTCGGCACCCGCCCAACAGAGAAACAGTACGAAACCCTGGAAAATCAGCTCGCGTTCCTGTG
TCAGCAAGGCTTCTCCCTGGAGAACGCACTGTACGCTCTGTCCGCCGTGGGCCACTTTACACTGGGCTGC
GTATTGGAGGAACAGGAGCATCAAGTAGCAAAAGAGGAAAGAGAGACACCTACCACCGATTCTATGCCCC
CACTTCTGAGACAAGCAATTGAGCTGTTCGACCGGCAGGGAGCCGAACCTGCCTTCCTTTTCGGCCTGGA
ACTAATCATATGTGGCCTGGAGAAACAGCTAAAGTGCGAAAGCGGCGGGCCGGCCTCGAGCGAATTCCAG
TACCTGCCAGATACAGACGATCGTCACCGGATTGAGGAGAAACGTAAAAGGACATATGAGACCTTCAAGA
GCATCATGAAGAAGAGTCCTTTCAGCGGACCCACCGACCCCCGGCCTCCACCTCGACGCATTGCTGTGCC
TTCCCGCAGCTCAGCTTCTGTCCCCAAGCCAGCACCCCAGCCCTATCCCTTTACGTCATCCCTGAGCACC
ATCAACTATGATGAGTTTCCCACCATGGTGTTTCCTTCTGGGCAGATCAGCCAGGCCTCGGCCTTGGCCC
CGGCCCCTCCCCAAGTCCTGCCCCAGGCTCCAGCCCCTGCCCCTGCTCCAGCCATGGTATCAGCTCTGGC
CCAGGCCCCAGCCCCTGTCCCAGTCCTAGCCCCAGGCCCTCCTCAGGCTGTGGCCCCACCTGCCCCCAAG
CCCACCCAGGCTGGGGAAGGAACGCTGTCAGAGGCCCTGCTGCAGCTGCAGTTTGATGATGAAGACCTGG
GGGCCTTGCTTGGCAACAGCACAGACCCAGCTGTGTTCACAGACCTGGCATCCGTCGACAACTCCGAGTT
TCAGCAGCTGCTGAACCAGGGCATACCTGTGGCCCCCCACACAACTGAGCCCATGCTGATGGAGTACCCT
GAGGCTATAACTCGCCTAGTGACAGGGGCCCAGAGGCCCCCCGACCCAGCTCCTGCTCCACTGGGGGCCC
CGGGGCTCCCCAATGGCCTCCTTTCAGGAGATGAAGACTTCTCCTCCATTGCGGACATGGACTTCTCAGC
CCTGCTGAGTCAGATCAGCTCCTAAAGATCCGCGTCGTACGGTCGACAATCAACCTCTGGATTACAAAAT
TTGTGAAAGATTGACTGGTATTCTTAACTATGTTGCTCCTTTTACGCTATGTGGATACGCTGCTTTAATG
CCTTTGTATCATGCTATTGCTTCCCGTATGGCTTTCATTTTCTCCTCCTTGTATAAATCCTGGTTGCTGT
CTCTTTATGAGGAGTTGTGGCCCGTTGTCAGGCAACGTGGCGTGGTGTGCACTGTGTTTGCTGACGCAAC
CCCCACTGGTTGGGGCATTGCCACCACCTGTCAGCTCCTTTCCGGGACTTTCGCTTTCCCCCTCCCTATT
GCCACGGCGGAACTCATCGCCGCCTGCCTTGCCCGCTGCTGGACAGGGGCTCGGCTGTTGGGCACTGACA
ATTCCGTGGTGTTGTCGGGGAAGCTGACGTCCTTTCCATGGCTGCTCGCCTGTGTTGCCACCTGGATTCT
GCGCGGGACGTCCTTCTGCTACGTCCCTTCGGCCCTCAATCCAGCGGACCTTCCTTCCCGCGGCCTGCTG
CCGGCTCTGCGGCCTCTTCCGCGTCTTCGCCTTCGCCCTCAGACGAGTCGGATCTCCCTTTGGGCCGCCT
CCCCGCCTGGAATTCGAGCTCGGTACCTTTAAGACCAATGACTTACAAGGCAGCTGTAGATCTTAGCCAC
TTTTTAAAAGAAAAGGGGGGACTGGAAGGGCTAATTCACTCCCAACGAAGACAAGATGGGATCAATTCAC
CATGGGAATAACTTCGTATAGCATACATTATACGAAGTTATGCTGCTTTTTGCTTGTACTGGGTCTCTCT
GGTTAGACCAGATCTGAGCCTGGGAGCTCTCTGGCTAACTAGGGAACCCACTGCTTAAGCCTCAATAAAG
CTTGCCTTGAGTGCTTCAAGTAGTGTGTGCCCGTCTGTTGTGTGACTCTGGTAACTAGAGATCCCTCAGA
CCCTTTTAGTCAGTGTGGAAAATCTCTAGCAGCATCTAGTTGAATCGCCAGTGTGTCGAGCTAGCAGATC
TTTTTCCCTCTGCCAAAAATTATGGGGACATCATGAAGCCCCTTGAGCATCTGACTTCTGGCTAATAAAG
GAAATTTATTTTCATTGCAATAGTGTGTTGGAATTTTTTGTGTCTCTCACTCGGAAGGACATATGGGAGG
GCAAATCATTTAAAACATCAGAATGAGTATTTGGTTTAGAGTTTGGCAACATATGCCCATATGCTGGCTG
CCATGAACAAAGGTTGGCTATAAAGAGGTCATCAGTATATGAAACAGCCCCCTGCTGTCCATTCCTTATT
CCATAGAAAAGCCTTGACTTGAGGTTAGATTTTTTTTATATTTTGTTTTGTGTTATTTTTTTCTTTAACA
TCCCTAAAATTTTCCTTACATGTTTTACTAGCCAGATTTTTCCTCCTCTCCTGACTACTCCCAGTCATAG
CTGTCCCTCTTCTCTTATGGAGATCCCTCGACCTGCAGCCCAAGCTTGGCGTAATCATGGTCATAGCTGT
TTCCTGTGTGAAATTGTTATCCGCTCACAATTCCACACAACATACGAGCCGGAAGCATAAAGTGTAAAGC
CTGGGGTGCCTAATGAGTGAGCTAACTCACATTAATTGCGTTGCGCTCACTGCCCGCTTTCCAGTCGGGA
AACCTGTCGTGCCAGCGGATCCGCATCTCAATTAGTCAGCAACCATAGTCCCGCCCCTAACTCCGCCCAT
CCCGCCCCTAACTCCGCCCAGTTCCGCCCATTCTCCGCCCCATGGCTGACTAATTTTTTTTATTTATGCA
GAGGCCGAGGCCGCCTCGGCCTCTGAGCTATTCCAGAAGTAGTGAGGAGGCTTTTTTGGAGGCCTAGGCT
TTTGCAAAAAGCTAACTTGTTTATTGCAGCTTATAATGGTTACAAATAAAGCAATAGCATCACAAATTTC
ACAAATAAAGCATTTTTTTCACTGCATTCTAGTTGTGGTTTGTCCAAACTCATCAATGTATCTTATCATG
TCTGGATCCGCTGCATTAATGAATCGGCCAACGCGCGGGGAGAGGCGGTTTGCGTATTGGGCGCTCTTCC
GCTTCCTCGCTCACTGACTCGCTGCGCTCGGTCGTTCGGCTGCGGCGAGCGGTATCAGCTCACTCAAAGG
CGGTAATACGGTTATCCACAGAATCAGGGGATAACGCAGGAAAGAACATGTGAGCAAAAGGCCAGCAAAA
GGCCAGGAACCGTAAAAAGGCCGCGTTGCTGGCGTTTTTCCATAGGCTCCGCCCCCCTGACGAGCATCAC
AAAAATCGACGCTCAAGTCAGAGGTGGCGAAACCCGACAGGACTATAAAGATACCAGGCGTTTCCCCCTG
GAAGCTCCCTCGTGCGCTCTCCTGTTCCGACCCTGCCGCTTACCGGATACCTGTCCGCCTTTCTCCCTTC
GGGAAGCGTGGCGCTTTCTCATAGCTCACGCTGTAGGTATCTCAGTTCGGTGTAGGTCGTTCGCTCCAAG
CTGGGCTGTGTGCACGAACCCCCCGTTCAGCCCGACCGCTGCGCCTTATCCGGTAACTATCGTCTTGAGT
CCAACCCGGTAAGACACGACTTATCGCCACTGGCAGCAGCCACTGGTAACAGGATTAGCAGAGCGAGGTA
TGTAGGCGGTGCTACAGAGTTCTTGAAGTGGTGGCCTAACTACGGCTACACTAGAAGAACAGTATTTGGT
ATCTGCGCTCTGCTGAAGCCAGTTACCTTCGGAAAAAGAGTTGGTAGCTCTTGATCCGGCAAACAAACCA
CCGCTGGTAGCGGTGGTTTTTTTGTTTGCAAGCAGCAGATTACGCGCAGAAAAAAAGGATCTCAAGAAGA
TCCTTTGATCTTTTCTACGGGGTCTGACGCTCAGTGGAACGAAAACTCACGTTAAGGGATTTTGGTCATG
AGATTATCAAAAAGGATCTTCACCTAGATCCTTTTAAATTAAAAATGAAGTTTTAAATCAATCTAAAGTA
TATATGAGTAAACTTGGTCTGACAGTTACCAATGCTTAATCAGTGAGGCACCTATCTCAGCGATCTGTCT
ATTTCGTTCATCCATAGTTGCCTGACTCCCCGTCGTGTAGATAACTACGATACGGGAGGGCTTACCATCT
GGCCCCAGTGCTGCAATGATACCGCGAGACCCACGCTCACCGGCTCCAGATTTATCAGCAATAAACCAGC
CAGCCGGAAGGGCCGAGCGCAGAAGTGGTCCTGCAACTTTATCCGCCTCCATCCAGTCTATTAATTGTTG
CCGGGAAGCTAGAGTAAGTAGTTCGCCAGTTAATAGTTTGCGCAACGTTGTTGCCATTGCTACAGGCATC
GTGGTGTCACGCTCGTCGTTTGGTATGGCTTCATTCAGCTCCGGTTCCCAACGATCAAGGCGAGTTACAT
GATCCCCCATGTTGTGCAAAAAAGCGGTTAGCTCCTTCGGTCCTCCGATCGTTGTCAGAAGTAAGTTGGC
CGCAGTGTTATCACTCATGGTTATGGCAGCACTGCATAATTCTCTTACTGTCATGCCATCCGTAAGATGC
TTTTCTGTGACTGGTGAGTACTCAACCAAGTCATTCTGAGAATAGTGTATGCGGCGACCGAGTTGCTCTT
GCCCGGCGTCAATACGGGATAATACCGCGCCACATAGCAGAACTTTAAAAGTGCTCATCATTGGAAAACG
TTCTTCGGGGCGAAAACTCTCAAGGATCTTACCGCTGTTGAGATCCAGTTCGATGTAACCCACTCGTGCA
CCCAACTGATCTTCAGCATCTTTTACTTTCACCAGCGTTTCTGGGTGAGCAAAAACAGGAAGGCAAAATG
CCGCAAAAAAGGGAATAAGGGCGACACGGAAATGTTGAATACTCATACTCTTCCTTTTTCAATATTATTG
AAGCATTTATCAGGGTTATTGTCTCATGAGCGGATACATATTTGAATGTATTTAGAAAAATAAACAAATA
GGGGTTCCGCGCACATTTCCCCGAAAAGTGCCACCTGGGTCGACATTGATTATTGACTAGTTATTAATAG
TAATCAATTACGGGGTCATTAGTTCATAGCCCATATATGGAGTTCCGCGTTACATAACTTACGGTAAATG
GCCCGCCTGGCTGACCGCCCAACGACCCCCGCCCATTGACGTCAATAATGACGTATGTTCCCATAGTAAC
GCCAATAGGGACTTTCCATTGACGTCAATGGGTGGAGTATTTACGGTAAACTGCCCACTTGGCAGTACAT
CAAGTGTATCATATGCCAAGTACGCCCCCTATTGACGTCAATGACGGTAAATGGCCCGCCTGGCATTATG
CCCAGTACATGACCTTATGGGACTTTCCTACTTGGCAGTACATCTACGTATTAGTCATCGCTATTACCAT
GGGAGGCGTGGCCTGGGCGGGACTGGGGAGTGGCGAGCCCTCAGATCCTGCATATAAGCAGCTGCTTTTT
GCCTGTACTGGGTCTCTCTGGTTAGACCAGATCTGAGCCTGGGAGCTCTCTGGCTAACTAGGGAACCCAC
TGCTTAAGCCTCAATAAAGCTTGCCTTGAGTGCTTCAAGTAGTGTGTGCCCGTCTGTTGTGTGACTCTGG
TAACTAGAGATCCCTCAGACCCTTTTAGTCAGTGTGGAAAATCTCTAGCAGTGGCGCCCGAACAGGGACT
TGAAAGCGAAAGGGAAACCAGAGGAGCTCTCTCGACGCAGGACTCGGCTTGCTGAAGCGCGCACGGCAAG
AGGCGAGGGGCGGCGACTGGTGAGTACGCCAAAAATTTTGACTAGCGGAGGCTAGAAGGAGAGAGATGGG
TGCGAGAGCGTCAGTATTAAGCGGGGGAGAATTAGATCGCGATGGGAAAAAATTCGGTTAAGGCCAGGGG
GAAAGAAAAAATATAAATTAAAACATATAGTATGGGCAAGCAGGGAGCTAGAACGATTCGCAGTTAATAC
TGGCCTGTTAGAAACATCAGAAGGCTGTAGACAAATACTGGGACAGCTACAACCATCCCTTCAGACAGGA
TCAGAAGAACTTAGATCATTATATAATACAGTAGCAACCCTCTATTGTGTGCATCAAAGGATAGAGATAA
AAGACACCAAGGAAGCTTTAGACAAGATAGAGGAAGAGCAAAACAAAAGTAAGAAAAAAGCACAGCAAGC
AGCAGGATCTTCAGACCTGGAAATTCCCTACAATCCCCAAAGTCAAGGAGTAGTAGAATCTATGAATAAA
GAATTAAAGAAAATTATAGGACAGGTAAGAGATCAGGCTGAACATCTTAAGACAGCAGTACAAATGGCAG
TATTCATCCACAATTTTAAAAGAAAAGGGGGGATTGGGGGGTACAGTGCAGGGGAAAGAATAGTAGACAT
AATAGCAACAGACATACAAACTAAAGAATTACAAAAACAAATTACAAAAATTCAAAATTTTCGGGTTTAT
TACAGGGACAGCAGAAATCCACTTTGGAAAGGACCAGCAAAGCTCCTCTGGAAAGGTGAAGGGGCAGTAG
TAATACAAGATAATAGTGACATAAAAGTAGTGCCAAGAAGAAAAGCAAAGATCATTAGGGATTATGGAAA
ACAGATGGCAGGTGATGATTGTGTGGCAAGTAGACAGGATGAGGATTAGAACATGGAAAAGTTTAGTAAA
ACACCATAAGGAGGAGATATGAGGGACAATTGGAGAAGTGAATTATATAAATATAAAGTAGTAAAAATTG
AACCATTAGGAGTAGCACCCACCAAGGCAAAGAGAAGAGTGGTGCAGAGAGAAAAAAGAGCAGTGGGAAT
AGGAGCTTTGTTCCTTGGGTTCTTGGGAGCAGCAGGAAGCACTATGGGCGCAGCGTCAATGACGCTGACG
GTACAGGCCAGACAATTATTGTCTGGTATAGTGCAGCAGCAGAACAATTTGCTGAGGGCTATTGAGGCGC
AACAGCATCTGTTGCAACTCACAGTCTGGGGCATCAAGCAGCTCCAGGCAAGAATCCTGGCTGTGGAAAG
ATACCTAAAGGATCAACAGCTCCTGGGGATTTGGGGTTGCTCTGGAAAACTCATTTGCACCACTGCTGTG
CCTTGGAATGCTAGTTGGAGTAATAAATCTCTGGAACAGATTTGGAATCACACGACCTGGATGGAGTGGG
ACAGAGAAATTAACAATTACACAAGCTTAATACACTCCTTAATTGAAGAATCGCAAAACCAGCAAGAAAA
GAATGAACAAGAATTATTGGAATTAGATAAATGGGCAAGTTTGTGGAATTGGTTTAACATAACAAATTGG
CTGTGGTATATAAAATTATTCATAATGATAGTAGGAGGCTTGGTAGGTTTAAGAATAGTTTTTGCTGTAC
TTTCTATAGTGAATAGAGTTAGGCAGGGATATTCACCATTATCGTTTCAGACCCACCTCCCAACCCCGAG
GGGACCCGACAGGCCCGAAGGAATAGAAGAAGAAGGTGGAGAGAGAGACAGAGACAGATCCATTCGATTA
GTGAACGGATCTCGACGGTATCGGTTCGGTACAACTCCCACTAGACATATCCTACTCTATCATTGATAGA
GTGACCCTTCCATAGACATATCCTACTCTATCATTGATAGAGTGACCCTTCCACTAGGTTCACTTTTCTC
TATCATTGATAGGGAGTGGTAAACAATTGATGGACAAAATCTATCAATGATAGAGAGTGCATGTTACTAG
TATTGTTCTTCTCTATCATTGATAGTGACTTTGCCTAATCACTTAGCA
